Addgene plasmid #236878: NanoBRET Assay Vector, NanoLuc-KRAS WT
Depositing lab: Promega Corporation.
Backbone
  Vector backbone: pFN224C NanoLuc(R) CMV-Neo BiBRET-Balanced Vector and pFC221K HaloTag(R) CMV-Blast BiBRET Vector
  Vector type: Mammalian Expression
  Selectable markers: Neomycin (select with G418)
Growth in bacteria
  Bacterial resistance: Kanamycin, 50 μg/mL
  Growth temperature: 37°C
  Growth strain: DH5alpha
  Copy number: High Copy
Gene/Insert
  Gene/Insert name: KRAS
  Species: H. sapiens (human)
  Mutation: None
  Entrez Gene: KRAS (a.k.a. 'C-K-RAS, C-K-RAS, CFC2, K-RAS2A, K-RAS2B, K-RAS4A, K-RAS4B, K-Ras, K-Ras 2, KI-RAS, KRAS1, KRAS2, NS, NS3, OES, RALD, RASK2, c-Ki-ras, c-Ki-ras2)
  Promoter: CMV
  Tag / fusion protein: NanoLuc (R) (N terminal on backbone); HaloTag (R) (C terminal on backbone)
  Cloning method: Other
How to cite: NanoBRET Assay Vector, NanoLuc-KRAS WT was a gift from Promega Corporation (Addgene plasmid # 236878 ; http://n2t.net/addgene:236878 ; RRID:Addgene_236878)
