[The description below was written by a language model from this plasmid's Addgene catalogue record and pLannotate feature annotations shown in this document.]
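Description:
NanoBRET Assay Vector, NanoLuc-KRAS WT is a 5.3 kb mammalian expression plasmid that produces wild-type human KRAS fused at its N terminus to NanoLuc luciferase. The fusion is transcribed from the human cytomegalovirus immediate-early enhancer and promoter, followed by a chimeric β-globin/immunoglobulin intron that improves transcript processing. A T7 promoter just upstream of the coding region also allows in vitro transcription. The human codon-optimised Nluc reading frame lies directly ahead of the K-Ras coding sequence, and downstream are a short multiple cloning site remnant, a partial T7 terminator and an SV40 polyadenylation signal.

The catalogue entry names two parental backbones (a NanoLuc CMV-Neo vector and a HaloTag CMV-Blast vector) and lists a C-terminal HaloTag, but the annotated sequence shows neither a HaloTag coding region nor a blasticidin marker. The sequenced plasmid therefore appears to correspond only to the NanoLuc donor construct.

A single neo (nptII) gene provides selection in both hosts. It is preceded by tandem SV40 early and bacterial EM7 promoters and followed by a synthetic poly(A) signal, so it confers G418 resistance in mammalian cells and kanamycin resistance in E. coli. The plasmid replicates from a high-copy ColE1/pUC-type origin, and a cer site helps keep it monomeric. Several small annotated fragments (SET1, large T antigen, M13 ori, bom, tnpA) are probably backbone remnants or incidental matches rather than functional parts.

As its name indicates, the plasmid is meant for NanoBRET assays. In these, NanoLuc-KRAS serves as the bioluminescent energy donor, and proximity to a fluorescently labelled partner or tracer is read out in live cells, for example to study KRAS interactions or target engagement.
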