Features (pLannotate 1.2.2; 20 found; start..end, strand, type, name):
    140..517     +  enhancer       CMV enhancer: human cytomegalovirus immediate early enhancer
    519..718     +  promoter       CMV promoter: human cytomegalovirus (CMV) immediate early promoter
    857..989     +  intron         chimeric intron: chimera between introns from human β-globin and immunoglobulin heavy chain genes
   1033..1051    +  promoter       T7 promoter: promoter for bacteriophage T7 RNA polymerase
   1065..1577    +  CDS            Nluc: NanoLuc® luciferase human codon-optimized
   1599..2165    +  CDS            K-Ras (sequence partly withheld): human small GTPase proto-oncoprotein
   2174..2229    +  misc_feature   MCS: pUC18/19 multiple cloning site
   2236..2285    +  CDS            SET1 (fragment): solubility-enhancement tag derived from T7 phage gene 10B
   2293..2312    +  terminator     T7 terminator (fragment): transcription terminator for bacteriophage T7 RNA polymerase
   2334..2455    -  polyA_signal   SV40 poly(A) signal: SV40 polyadenylation signal
   2478..2546    -  CDS            large T antigen (fragment): large T antigen from SV40 (simian virus 40)
   2551..2583    +  rep_origin     M13 ori (fragment): M13 bacteriophage origin of replication; arrow indicates direction of (+) strand synthesis
   2584..2635    -  misc_feature   bom (fragment): basis of mobility region from pBR322
   2700..3057    +  promoter       SV40 promoter: SV40 enhancer and early promoter
   3072..3119    +  promoter       EM7 promoter: synthetic bacterial promoter&nbsp
   3151..3942    +  CDS            neo: KKA2_KLEPN - Also known as kan, nptII. Experimental evidence at protein level: Swiss-Prot protein existence level 1. Resistance to kanamycin, neomycin, paromomycin, ribostamycin, butirosin and gentamicin B. From Klebsiella pneumoniae.
   4009..4057    +  polyA_signal   poly(A) signal: synthetic polyadenylation signal
   4078..4167    -  CDS            tnpA (fragment): TN5P_ECOLX - Also known as tnp. Experimental evidence at protein level: Swiss-Prot protein existence level 1. Mediates transposition of transposon Tn5 by a 'cut and paste' mechanism. First, the monomeric transposase binds the 19 bp inverted DNA repeats flanking the transposon. Then, dimerization of the DNA- bound transposase creates a synaptic DNA complex. After nicking of the first DNA strand, excision of the transposon proceeds through a series of intermediates. The transposase then mediates the insertion of the transposon at a new site by strand transfer. The activity of the wild- type tran
   4296..4884    -  rep_origin     ori: high-copy-number ColE1/pMB1/pBR322/pUC origin of replication
   5000..5283    +  misc_feature   cer region: ColE1-derived recombination site that helps to maintain plasmids as monomers
>Addgene plasmid #236878 | NanoBRET Assay Vector, NanoLuc-KRAS WT | addgene full sequence | sequence record 486139 | Addgene NGS Result
TCAATATTGGCCATTAGCCATATTATTCATTGGTTATATAGCATAAATCAATATTGGCTATTGGCCATTG
CATACGTTGTATCTATATCATAATATGTACATTTATATTGGCTCATGTCCAATATGACCGCCATGTTGGC
ATTGATTATTGACTAGTTATTAATAGTAATCAATTACGGGGTCATTAGTTCATAGCCCATATATGGAGTT
CCGCGTTACATAACTTACGGTAAATGGCCCGCCTGGCTGACCGCCCAACGACCCCCGCCCATTGACGTCA
ATAATGACGTATGTTCCCATAGTAACGCCAATAGGGACTTTCCATTGACGTCAATGGGTGGAGTATTTAC
GGTAAACTGCCCACTTGGCAGTACATCAAGTGTATCATATGCCAAGTCCGCCCCCTATTGACGTCAATGA
CGGTAAATGGCCCGCCTGGCATTATGCCCAGTACATGACCTTACGGGACTTTCCTACTTGGCAGTACATC
TACGTATTAGTCATCGCTATTACCATGGTGATGCGGTTTTGGCAGTACACCAATGGGCGTGGATAGCGGT
TTGACTCACGGGGATTTCCAAGTCTCCACCCCATTGACGTCAATGGGAGTTTGTTTTGGCACCAAAATCA
ACGGGACTTTCCAAAATGTCGTAATAACCCCGCCCCGTTGACGCAAATGGGCGGTAGGCGTGTACGGTGG
GAGGTCTATATAAGCAGAGCTGGTTTAGTGAACCGTCAGATCACTAGAAGCTTTATTGCGGTAGTTTATC
ACAGTTAAATTGCTAACGCAGTCAGTGCTTCTGACACAACAGTCTCGAACTTAAGCTGCAGAAGTTGGTC
GTGAGGCACTGGGCAGGTAAGTATCAAGGTTACAAGACAGGTTTAAGGAGACCAATAGAAACTGGGCTTG
TCGAGACAGAGAAGACTCTTGCGTTTCTGATAGGCACCTATTGGTCTTACTGACATCCACTTTGCCTTTC
TCTCCACAGGTGTCCACTCCCAGTTCAATTACAGCTCTTAAGGCTAGAGTATTAATACGACTCACTATAG
GGCTAGCGCTCACCATGGTCTTCACACTCGAAGATTTCGTTGGGGACTGGCGACAGACAGCCGGCTACAA
CCTGGACCAAGTCCTTGAACAGGGAGGTGTGTCCAGTTTGTTTCAGAATCTCGGGGTGTCCGTAACTCCG
ATCCAAAGGATTGTCCTGAGCGGTGAAAATGGGCTGAAGATCGACATCCATGTCATCATCCCGTATGAAG
GTCTGAGCGGCGACCAAATGGGCCAGATCGAAAAAATTTTTAAGGTGGTGTACCCTGTGGATGATCATCA
CTTTAAGGTGATCCTGCACTATGGCACACTGGTAATCGACGGGGTTACGCCGAACATGATCGACTATTTC
GGACGGCCGTATGAAGGCATCGCCGTGTTCGACGGCAAAAAGATCACTGTAACAGGGACCCTGTGGAACG
GCAACAAAATTATCGACGAGCGCCTGATCAACCCCGACGGCTCCCTGCTGTTCCGAGTAACCATCAACGG
AGTGACCGGCTGGCGGCTGTGCGAACGCATTCTGGCGGGCTCGAGCGGCGCGATCGCC
[564 nt withheld, positions 1599-2162]
TAAGTTTAAACGAATTCGGGCTCGGTACCCGGGGATCCTCTAGAGTCGACCTGCAGGCATGCAAGCTGAT
CCGGCTGCTAACAAAGCCCGAAAGGAAGCTGAGTTGGCTGCTGCCACCGCTGAGCAATAACTAGCATAAC
CCCTTGGGGCGGCCGCTTCGAGCAGACATGATAAGATACATTGATGAGTTTGGACAAACCACAACTAGAA
TGCAGTGAAAAAAATGCTTTATTTGTGAAATTTGTGATGCTATTGCTTTATTTGTAACCATTATAAGCTG
CAATAAACAAGTTAACAACAACAATTGCATTCATTTTATGTTTCAGGTTCAGGGGGAGATGTGGGAGGTT
TTTTTAAGCAAGTAAAACCTCTACAAATGTGGTAAAATCGAATTTTAACAAAATATTAACGCTTACAATT
TCCTGATGCGGTATTTTCTCCTTACGCATCTGTGCGGTATTTCACACCGCATACGCGGATCTGCGCAGCA
CCATGGCCTGAAATAACCTCTGAAAGAGGAACTTGGTTAGGTACCTTCTGAGGCGGAAAGAACCAGCTGT
GGAATGTGTGTCAGTTAGGGTGTGGAAAGTCCCCAGGCTCCCCAGCAGGCAGAAGTATGCAAAGCATGCA
TCTCAATTAGTCAGCAACCAGGTGTGGAAAGTCCCCAGGCTCCCCAGCAGGCAGAAGTATGCAAAGCATG
CATCTCAATTAGTCAGCAACCATAGTCCCGCCCCTAACTCCGCCCATCCCGCCCCTAACTCCGCCCAGTT
CCGCCCATTCTCCGCCCCATGGCTGACTAATTTTTTTTATTTATGCAGAGGCCGAGGCCGCCTCGGCCTC
TGAGCTATTCCAGAAGTAGTGAGGAGGCTTTTTTGGAGGCCTAGGCTTTTGCAAAAAGCTTAATTAACTG
TTGACAATTAATCATCGGCATAGTATATCGGCATAGTATAATACGACAAGGTGAGGAACTAAACCCAGGA
GGCAGATCATGATTGAACAAGATGGATTGCACGCAGGTTCTCCGGCCGCTTGGGTGGAGAGGCTATTCGG
CTATGACTGGGCACAACAGACAATCGGCTGCTCTGATGCCGCCGTGTTCCGGCTGTCAGCGCAGGGGCGC
CCGGTTCTTTTTGTCAAGACCGACCTGTCCGGTGCCCTGAATGAACTGCAGGACGAGGCAGCGCGGCTAT
CGTGGCTGGCCACGACGGGCGTTCCTTGCGCAGCTGTGCTCGACGTTGTCACTGAAGCGGGAAGGGACTG
GCTGCTATTGGGCGAAGTGCCGGGGCAGGATCTCCTGTCATCTCACCTTGCTCCTGCCGAGAAAGTATCC
ATCATGGCTGATGCAATGCGGCGGCTGCATACGCTTGATCCGGCTACCTGCCCATTCGACCACCAAGCGA
AACATCGCATCGAGCGAGCACGTACTCGGATGGAAGCCGGTCTTGTCGATCAGGATGATCTGGACGAAGA
GCATCAGGGGCTCGCGCCAGCCGAACTGTTCGCCAGGCTCAAGGCGCGCATGCCCGACGGCGAGGATCTC
GTCGTGACCCATGGCGATGCCTGCTTGCCGAATATCATGGTGGAAAATGGCCGCTTTTCTGGATTCATCG
ACTGTGGCCGGCTGGGTGTGGCGGACCGCTATCAGGACATAGCGTTGGCTACCCGTGATATTGCTGAAGA
GCTTGGCGGCGAATGGGCTGACCGCTTCCTCGTGCTTTACGGTATCGCCGCTCCCGATTCGCAGCGCATC
GCCTTCTATCGCCTTCTTGACGAGTTCTTCTGAGCGGGACTCTGGGGTTCGAAATGACCGACCAAGCGAC
GCCCAACCTGCCATCACGATGGCCGCAATAAAATATCTTTATTTTCATTACATCTGTGTGTTGGTTTTTT
GTGTGAATCGATAGCGATAAGGATCCTCTTTGCGCTTGCGTTTTCCCTTGTCCAGATAGCCCAGTAGCTG
ACATTCATCCGGGGTCAGCACCGTTTCTGCGGACTGGCTTTCTACCCGGTATCAGCTCACTCAAAGGCGG
TAATACGGTTATCCACAGAATCAGGGGATAACGCAGGAAAGAACATGTGAGCAAAAGGCCAGCAAAAGGC
CAGGAACCGTAAAAAGGCCGCGTTGCTGGCGTTTTTCCATAGGCTCCGCCCCCCTGACGAGCATCACAAA
AATCGACGCTCAAGTCAGAGGTGGCGAAACCCGACAGGACTATAAAGATACCAGGCGTTTCCCCCTGGAA
GCTCCCTCGTGCGCTCTCCTGTTCCGACCCTGCCGCTTACCGGATACCTGTCCGCCTTTCTCCCTTCGGG
AAGCGTGGCGCTTTCTCATAGCTCACGCTGTAGGTATCTCAGTTCGGTGTAGGTCGTTCGCTCCAAGCTG
GGCTGTGTGCACGAACCCCCCGTTCAGCCCGACCGCTGCGCCTTATCCGGTAACTATCGTCTTGAGTCCA
ACCCGGTAAGACACGACTTATCGCCACTGGCAGCAGCCACTGGTAACAGGATTAGCAGAGCGAGGTATGT
AGGCGGTGCTACAGAGTTCTTGAAGTGGTGGCCTAACTACGGCTACACTAGAAGGACAGTATTTGGTATC
TGCGCTCTGCTGAAGCCAGTTACCTTCGGAAAAAGAGTTGGTAGCTCTTGATCCGGCAAACAAACCACCG
CTGGTAGCGGTGGTTTTTTTGTTTGCAAGCAGCAGATTACGCGCAGAAAAAAAGGATTTCAAGAAGATCC
TTTGATCTTTTCTACGGGGTCTGACGCTCAGTGGAACGAAAACTCACGTTAAGGGATTTTGGTCATGAGA
TTATCAAAAAGGATCTTCACCTAGATCCTTTTATAGTCCGGAAATACAGGAACGCACGCTGGATGGCCCT
TCGCTGGGATGGTGAAACCATGAAAAATGGCAGCTTCAGTGGATTAAGTGGGGGTAATGTGGCCTGTACC
CTCTGGTTGCATAGGTATTCATACGGTTAAAATTTATCAGGCGCGATTGCGGCAGTTTTTCGGGTGGTTT
GTTGCCATTTTTACCTGTCTGCTGCCGTGATCGCGCTGAACGCGTTTTAGCGGTGCGTACAATTAAGGGA
TTATGGTAAATCCACTTACTGTCTGCCCTCGTAGCCATCGAGATAAACCGCAGTACTCCGGCCACGATGC
GTCCGGCGTAGAGGATCGAGATCT
